>Addgene plasmid #57962 | mOrange2-H2B-6 | depositor partial sequence | sequence record 89110 | insert sequence
GACGTCAGATCCGCTAGCGCTACCGGACTCAGATCTCGAGCTCAAGCTTCGAATTCTGCAGTCGACGGTA
CCGCCACCATGCCAGAGCCAGCGAAGTCTGCTCCCGCCCCGAAAAAGGGCTCCAAGAAGGCGGTGACTAA
GGCGCAGAAGAAAGGCGGCAAGAAGCGCAAGCGCAGCCGCAAGGAGAGCTATTCCATCTATGTGTACAAG
GTTCTGAAGCAGGTCCACCCTGACACCGGCATTTCGTCCAAGGCCATGGGCATCATGAATTCGTTTGTGA
ACGACATTTTCGAGCGCATCGCAGGTGAGGCTTCCCGCCTGGCGCATTACAACAAGCGCTCGACCATCAC
CTCCAGGGAGATCCAGACGGCCGTGCGCCTGCTGCTGCCTGGGGAGTTGGCCAAGCACGCCGTGTCCGAG
GGTACTAAGGCCATCACCAAGTACACCAGCGCTAAGGATCCACCGGTCGCCACCATGGTGAGCAAGGGCG
AGGAGAATAACATGGCCATCATCAAGGAGTTCATGCGCTTCAAGGTGCGCATGGAGGGCTCCGTGAACGG
CCACGAGTTCGAGATCGAGGGCGAGGGCGAGGGCCGCCCCTACGAGGGCTTTCAGACCGCTAAGCTGAAG
GTGACCAAGGGTGGCCCCCTGCCCTTCGCCTGGGACATCCTGTCCCCTCATTTCACCTACGGCTCCAAGG
CCTACGTGAAGCACCCCGCCGACATCCCCGACTACTTCAAGCTGTCCTTCCCCGAGGGCTTCAAGTGGGA
GCGCGTGATGAACTACGAGGACGGCGGCGTGGTGACCGTGACCCAGGACTCCTCCCTGCAGGACGGCGAG
TTCATCTACAAGGTGAAGCTGCGCGGCACCAACTTCCCCTCCGACGGCCCCGTGATGCAGAAGAAGACCA
TGGGCTGGGAGGCCTCCTCCGAGCGGATGTACCCCGAGGACGGTGCCCTGAAGGGCAAGATCAAGATGAG
GCTGAAGCTGAAGGACGGCGGCCACTACACCTCCGAGGTCAAGACCACCTACAAGGCCAAGAAGCCCGTG
CAGCTGCCCGGCGCCTACATCGTCGACATCAAGTTGGACATCACCTCCCACAACGAGGACTACACCATCG
TGGAACAGTACGAACGCGCCGAGGGCCGCCACTCCACCGGCGGCATGGACGAGCTGTACAAGTAAGCGGC
CGCGACTCTAGATCATAATCAGCCATACCACAT
