>Addgene plasmid #57962 | mOrange2-H2B-6 | addgene partial sequence | sequence record 104004 | C-ter-GFP 5'-CTCCTCGCCCTTGCTCAC-3'
CTTGGTGATGGCCTTAGTACCCTCGGACACGGCGTGCTTGGCCAACTCCCCAGGCAGCAGCAGGCGCACG
GCCGTCTGGATCTCCCTGGAGGTGATGGTCGAGCGCTTGTTGTAATGCGCCAGGCGGGAAGCCTCACCTG
CGATGCGCTCGAAAATGTCGTTCACAAACGAATTCATGATGCCCATGGCCTTGGACGAAATGCCGGTGTC
AGGGTGGACCTGCTTCAGAACCTTGTACACATAGATGGAATAGCTCTCCTTGCGGCTGCGCTTGCGCTTC
TTGCCGCCTTTCTTCTGCGCCTTAGTCACCGCCTTCTTGGAGCCCTTTTTCGGGGCGGGAGCAGACTTCG
CTGGCTCTGGCATGGTGGCGGTACCGTCGACTGCAGAATTCGAAGCTTGAGCTCGAGATCTGAGTCCGGT
AGCGCTAGCGGATCTGACGGTTCACTAAACCAGCTCTGCTTATATAGACCTCCCACCGTACACGCCTACC
GCCCATTTGCGTCAATGGGGCGGAGTTGTTACGACATTTTGGAAAGTCCCGTTGATTTTGGTGCCAAAAC
AAACTCCCATTGACGTCAATGGGGTGGAGACTTGGAAATCCCCGTGAGTCAAACCGCTATCCACGCCCAT
TGATGTACTGCCAAAACCGCATCACCATGGTAATAGCGATGACTAATACGTAGATGTACTGCCAAGTAGG
AAAGTCCCATAAGGTCATGTACTGGGCATAATGCCAGGCGGGCCATTTACCGTCATTGACGTCAATAGGG
GGCGTACTTGGCATATGATACACTTGATGTACTGCCAAGTGGGCAGTTTACCGTAA
