[The description below was written by a language model from this plasmid's Addgene catalogue record.]
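Description:
mOrange2-H2B-6 is a mammalian expression plasmid that produces human histone H2B fused to the orange fluorescent protein mOrange2, giving a marker for chromatin and the nucleus. It is built on an mOrange2 fluorescent-protein backbone of about 4.75 kb without the insert. It is propagated in E. coli as a high-copy plasmid under kanamycin selection. The backbone also provides a neomycin resistance marker, so transfected mammalian cells can be selected with G418 to obtain stable lines. The record does not list the origin of replication or other backbone elements, and no feature table is provided. The use of an SV40 polyA reverse sequencing primer suggests that an SV40 polyadenylation signal lies downstream of the expression cassette.

The insert is the human H2B coding sequence, corresponding to the H2BC11 (HIST1H2BJ) gene, and it carries two recorded amino-acid substitutions, D26G and V119I. Expression is driven by the CMV promoter, a strong constitutive promoter in most mammalian cell types. The record names mOrange2 as the fusion partner but does not explicitly state whether it sits at the N- or C-terminus of H2B, nor what the "6" in the name denotes. Because H2B is a core nucleosome component, the fusion is expected to be incorporated into chromatin. The listed spectral properties are excitation at 549 nm and emission at 565 nm. Such a construct is typically used in live- or fixed-cell fluorescence microscopy to visualise nuclei and chromosomes, for example when following mitosis. It can also serve as an orange-channel localisation reference in multicolour imaging. The associated work concerns photoconversion behaviour in orange and red fluorescent proteins.
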