Addgene plasmid #57962: mOrange2-H2B-6
Purpose: Localization: Nucleus/Histones, Excitation: 549, Emission: 565
Depositing lab: Michael Davidson. Depositing organization: Florida State University, Tallahassee. Publication: Photoconversion in orange and red fluorescent proteins. Kremers GJ, Hazelwood KL, Murphy CS, Davidson MW, Piston DW. Nat Methods. 2009 May;6(5):355-8. doi: 10.1038/nmeth.1319. Epub 2009 Apr 12. PubMed 19363494.
Backbone
  Vector backbone: mOrange2
  Backbone size w/o insert (bp): 4750
  Vector type: Mammalian Expression
  Selectable markers: Neomycin (select with G418)
Growth in bacteria
  Bacterial resistance: Kanamycin, 50 μg/mL
  Growth temperature: 37°C
  Growth strain: DH5alpha
  Copy number: High Copy
Gene/Insert
  Gene/Insert name: H2B (alt names: Human Histone H2B; NM_021058.3)
  Species: H. sapiens (human)
  Mutation: D26G and V119I in H2B
  Entrez Gene: H2BC11 (a.k.a. H2B/r, H2BFR, H2BJ, HIST1H2BJ)
  Promoter: CMV
  Tag / fusion protein: mOrange2
  Cloning method: Unknown
  Sequencing primers: 5′ CMV-F; 3′ SV40pA-R
Terms and licenses: Academic/Nonprofit Terms; Industry Terms: Not Available to Industry
Depositor comments: H. sapiens (human) Histone H2B. Excitation = 549; Emission = 565
How to cite: mOrange2-H2B-6 was a gift from Michael Davidson (Addgene plasmid # 57962 ; http://n2t.net/addgene:57962 ; RRID:Addgene_57962)
